Addgene plasmid #12767: DCT.VV.Orf79
Purpose: This plasmid was designed for screening purposes and may contain discrepancies relative to the current canonical GenBank version of the gene.
Depositing lab: Jack Bennink & Jon Yewdell. Depositing organization: National Institute of Allergy and Infectious Diseases (NIAID). Publication: Identification of poxvirus CD8+ T cell determinants to enable rational design and characterization of smallpox vaccines. Tscharke DC, Karupiah G, Zhou J, Palmore T, Irvine KR, Haeryfar SM, Williams S, Sidney J, Sette A, Bennink JR, Yewdell JW. J Exp Med. 2005 January 3; 201(1): 95–104. 10.1084/jem.20041912 PubMed 15623576.
Backbone
  Vector backbone: pcDNA 3.1D V5-His-TOPO
  Backbone manufacturer: Invitrogen
  Backbone size w/o insert (bp): 5514
  Vector type: Mammalian Expression
  Selectable markers: Neomycin (select with G418)
Growth in bacteria
  Bacterial resistance: Ampicillin, 100 μg/mL
  Growth temperature: 37°C
  Growth strain: DH5alpha
  Copy number: High Copy
Gene/Insert
  Gene/Insert name: VV.Orf79 (alt name: VV_WR_168)
  Species: Vaccinia Virus
  Insert size (bp): 585
  Cloning method: Restriction Enzyme; 5′ cloning site BamHI (not destroyed); 3′ cloning site BamHI (not destroyed)
  Sequencing primers: 5′ Universal T7
Terms and licenses: Academic/Nonprofit Terms; Industry Terms: Not Available to Industry
Depositor comments: Please see the Vaccinia kit page ( https://www.addgene.org/vvorf/ ) for more information. The kit page contains the supplemental VVOrfData spreadsheet, which includes important information about this plasmid. The plasmid and insert names provided here relate only to this library. The name of the ORF (if present) in VACV strain Copenhagen and the name of the ORF (if annotated) in VACV strain WR sequence can be found in VVOrfData spreadsheet. Please note that the amino acid sequence given for each ORF in the spreadsheet may contain some errors. Additionally, changes from the expected sequence may be present in these plasmids. Please see Addgene's quality control sequence and sequencing notes in the VVOrfData spreadsheet before ordering this plasmid.
How to cite: DCT.VV.Orf79 was a gift from Jack Bennink & Jon Yewdell (Addgene plasmid # 12767 ; http://n2t.net/addgene:12767 ; RRID:Addgene_12767)
