[The description below was written by a language model from this plasmid's Addgene catalogue record.]
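Description:
DCT.VV.Orf79 is a mammalian expression plasmid carrying a single vaccinia virus open reading frame, built on the commercial pcDNA 3.1D V5-His-TOPO backbone (about 5.5 kb without insert). It is maintained as a high-copy plasmid in E. coli under ampicillin selection, and the backbone also provides a neomycin resistance marker so that transfected mammalian cells can be selected with G418. The record does not list the regulatory elements individually. Vectors of the pcDNA3.1 family generally drive the insert from the CMV immediate-early promoter, with a T7 promoter site upstream, which fits the T7 sequencing primer listed here. As its name indicates, this backbone offers C-terminal V5 and polyhistidine tags, but the record does not say whether the insert is in frame with them.

The insert is a 585 bp vaccinia virus ORF designated VV.Orf79 within this library, with the alternative name VV_WR_168 pointing to the Western Reserve strain annotation. It is recorded as flanked by BamHI sites at both ends, both retained. The plasmid belongs to a collection of vaccinia ORF expression clones associated with work identifying poxvirus CD8+ T cell determinants for the design and characterisation of smallpox vaccines. In that setting, individual viral genes are expressed in cells to test which products are recognised by T cells. The depositors stress that the clone was made for screening. Its sequence may differ from the canonical GenBank version of the gene, the library naming is specific to this collection, and the protein sequences in the accompanying library data may contain errors. The insert should therefore be checked against the available quality-control sequencing before use where exact sequence matters.
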