>Addgene plasmid #12767 | DCT.VV.Orf79 | addgene partial sequence | sequence record 19162 | T7 5'-TAATACGACTCACTATAGGG-3'
GGTACCGAGCTCGGATCCAGTACCCTTCACCGAATTCCAGCTGACCACCATGATGATGAAATGGATAATA
TCCATATTGACGATGTCAATAATGCCGGTATTGGCATACAGCTCATCGATTTTTAGATTTCATTCAGAGG
ATGTGGAATTATGTTATGGGCATTTGTATTTTGATAGGATCTATAATGTAGTAAATATAAAATATAATCC
GCATATTCCATATAGATATAATTTTATTAATCGCACGTTAACCGTAGATGAACTAGACGATAATGTCTTT
TTTACACATGGTTATTTTTTAAAACACAAATATGGTTCACTTAATCCTAGTTTGATTGTCTCATTATCAG
GAAACTTAAAATATAATGATATACAATGCTCAGTAAATGTATCGTGTCTCATTAAAAATTTGGCAACGAG
CACATCTACTATATTAACATCTAAACATAAGACTTATTCTCTACATCGGTCCACGTGTATTACTATAATA
GGATACGATTCTATTATATGGTATAAAGATATAAATGACAAGTATAATGGCATCTATGATTTTACTGCAA
TATGTATGCTAATAGCGTCTACATTGATAGTGACCATACACGTGTTTAAAAAAATAAAAATGAACTCTTA
AGCAATTCCCGGGGATCCGAATAAAGGGTCAAGACAATTCTGCAGATATCCAGCACAGTGGCGGCCGCT
